Addgene plasmid #51129: pST1374-N-NLS-flag-linker-Cas9-H840A
Purpose: Cas9 nickase optimized for nuclear import.
Depositing lab: Xingxu Huang. Depositing organization: Nanjing University. Publication: Efficient genome modification by CRISPR-Cas9 nickase with minimal off-target effects. Shen B, Zhang W, Zhang J, Zhou J, Wang J, Chen L, Wang L, Hodgkins A, Iyer V, Huang X, Skarnes WC. Nat Methods. 2014 Mar 2. doi: 10.1038/nmeth.2857. PubMed 24584192.
Backbone
  Vector backbone: Addgene 44758
  Total vector size (bp): 9318
  Vector type: Mammalian Expression, CRISPR
  Selectable markers: Blasticidin
Growth in bacteria
  Bacterial resistance: Ampicillin, 100 μg/mL
  Growth temperature: 37°C
  Growth strain: DH5alpha
  Copy number: High Copy
Gene/Insert
  Gene/Insert name: Cas9 nickase (alt name: Cas9 H840A)
  Insert size (bp): 4263
  Mutation: H840A
  Promoter: CMV
  Tag / fusion protein: NLS (N terminal on insert); Flag (N terminal on insert)
  Cloning method: Restriction Enzyme; 5′ cloning site NheI (not destroyed); 3′ cloning site ApaI (not destroyed)
  Sequencing primers: 5′ CMV-F; 3′ bGH-pA-rev
Terms and licenses: Academic/Nonprofit Terms; Industry Terms: Not Available to Industry
How to cite: pST1374-N-NLS-flag-linker-Cas9-H840A was a gift from Xingxu Huang (Addgene plasmid # 51129 ; http://n2t.net/addgene:51129 ; RRID:Addgene_51129)
