[The description below was written by a language model from this plasmid's Addgene catalogue record and pLannotate feature annotations shown in this document.]
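Description:
pST1374-N-NLS-flag-linker-Cas9-H840A is a 9.3 kb mammalian expression plasmid for CRISPR genome editing, built on an earlier Cas9 expression vector from the same series. It is propagated in E. coli as a high-copy plasmid through a ColE1/pUC-type origin with ampicillin selection (AmpR under its own bla promoter), and it also carries an f1 origin. For selection in mammalian cells, an SV40 early promoter drives a blasticidin S deaminase (BSD) gene ending in an SV40 poly(A) signal. An EM7 bacterial promoter sits just upstream of BSD, so the same marker can also be expressed in bacteria.

The payload is a roughly 4.3 kb Streptococcus pyogenes Cas9 coding sequence carrying the H840A substitution. This change inactivates the HNH nuclease domain and turns the enzyme into a nickase that cuts only one DNA strand. Expression comes from the CMV enhancer/promoter and is terminated by the bGH polyadenylation signal. A T7 promoter lies between CMV and the coding sequence and could in principle support in vitro transcription of Cas9 mRNA, although the record does not state this use. According to the record, the N terminus carries a nuclear localization signal, a FLAG epitope and a linker, an arrangement described as optimized for nuclear import. The automated annotation picks up this region only as short FLAG-like and unrelated protein fragments. It also detects a V5 tag sequence downstream of Cas9, but whether that tag is in frame and translated is not stated.

No guide RNA cassette is annotated, so guides must be supplied separately. The construct is intended for nickase-based editing, typically with paired guides, to reduce off-target effects.
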