Features (pLannotate 1.2.2; 25 found; start..end, strand, type, name):
     36..80      -  misc_feature   bom (fragment): basis of mobility region from pBR322
    235..614     +  enhancer       CMV enhancer: human cytomegalovirus immediate early enhancer
    615..818     +  promoter       CMV promoter: human cytomegalovirus (CMV) immediate early promoter
    814..847     +  LTR            5' LTR (truncated) (fragment): truncated 5' long terminal repeat (LTR) from HIV-1
    863..881     +  promoter       T7 promoter: promoter for bacteriophage T7 RNA polymerase
    943..962     +  CDS            3xFLAG (fragment): three tandem FLAG® epitope tags
    946..1071    +  CDS            ZNF32 (fragment): ZNF32_HUMAN - Also known as KOX30. Experimental evidence at protein level: Swiss-Prot protein existence level 1. May be involved in transcriptional regulation. From Homo sapiens (Human).
   1066..5166    +  CDS            cas9: CAS9_STRP1 - Also known as csn1 From Streptococcus pyogenes serotype M1.
   5182..5223    +  CDS            V5 tag: epitope tag from simian virus 5
   5279..5503    +  polyA_signal   bGH poly(A) signal: bovine growth hormone polyadenylation signal
   5507..5528    +  promoter       SV40 promoter (fragment): SV40 enhancer and early promoter
   5549..5977    +  rep_origin     f1 ori (sequence partly withheld): f1 bacteriophage origin of replication; arrow indicates direction of (+) strand synthesis
   5991..6321    +  promoter       SV40 promoter: SV40 enhancer and early promoter
   6369..6416    +  promoter       EM7 promoter: synthetic bacterial promoter&nbsp
   6435..6833    +  CDS            BSD: blasticidin S deaminase; Aspergillus terreus BSD; confers resistance to blasticidin
   6834..6861    +  CDS            BleoR (fragment): antibiotic-binding protein; Sh ble from Streptoalloteichus hindustanus; confers resistance to bleomycin, phleomycin, and Zeocin™
   6871..6996    +  CDS            ble (fragment): BLE_KLEPN - Experimental evidence at protein level: Swiss-Prot protein existence level 1. Binding protein with a strong affinity to the bleomycin family of antibiotics. Binds to CL990; an antimitotic-antibiotic compound. From Klebsiella pneumoniae.
   6991..7112    +  polyA_signal   SV40 poly(A) signal: SV40 polyadenylation signal
   7185..7201    -  protein_bind   lac operator: The lac repressor binds to the lac operator to inhibit transcription in E. coli. This inhibition can be relieved by adding lactose or isopropyl-β-D-thiogalactopyranoside (IPTG). lac repressor encoded by lacI
   7209..7239    -  promoter       lac promoter: promoter for the E. coli lac operon
   7254..7275    -  protein_bind   CAP binding site: CAP binding activates transcription in the presence of cAMP. E. coli catabolite activator protein
   7288..7380    -  CDS            lacI (fragment): lac repressor; lacI; The lac repressor binds to the lac operator to inhibit transcription in E. coli. This inhibition can be relieved by adding lactose or isopropyl-β-D-thiogalactopyranoside (IPTG).
   7563..8151    -  rep_origin     ori: high-copy-number ColE1/pMB1/pBR322/pUC origin of replication
   8322..9182    -  CDS            AmpR: β-lactamase; bla; confers resistance to ampicillin, carbenicillin, and related antibiotics
   9183..9287    -  promoter       AmpR promoter: bla
>Addgene plasmid #51129 | pST1374-N-NLS-flag-linker-Cas9-H840A | depositor full sequence | sequence record 77408 | pST1374-N-NLS-flag-linker-Cas9-H840A
GACGGATCGGGAGATCTCCCGATCCCCTATGGTCGACTCTCAGTACAATCTGCTCTGATGCCGCATAGTT
AAGCCAGTATCTGCTCCCTGCTTGTGTGTTGGAGGTCGCTGAGTAGTGCGCGAGCAAAATTTAAGCTACA
ACAAGGCAAGGCTTGACCGACAATTGCATGAAGAATCTGCTTAGGGTTAGGCGTTTTGCGCTGCTTCGCG
ATGTACGGGCCAGATATACGCGTTGACATTGATTATTGACTAGTTATTAATAGTAATCAATTACGGGGTC
ATTAGTTCATAGCCCATATATGGAGTTCCGCGTTACATAACTTACGGTAAATGGCCCGCCTGGCTGACCG
CCCAACGACCCCCGCCCATTGACGTCAATAATGACGTATGTTCCCATAGTAACGCCAATAGGGACTTTCC
ATTGACGTCAATGGGTGGACTATTTACGGTAAACTGCCCACTTGGCAGTACATCAAGTGTATCATATGCC
AAGTACGCCCCCTATTGACGTCAATGACGGTAAATGGCCCGCCTGGCATTATGCCCAGTACATGACCTTA
TGGGACTTTCCTACTTGGCAGTACATCTACGTATTAGTCATCGCTATTACCATGGTGATGCGGTTTTGGC
AGTACATCAATGGGCGTGGATAGCGGTTTGACTCACGGGGATTTCCAAGTCTCCACCCCATTGACGTCAA
TGGGAGTTTGTTTTGGCACCAAAATCAACGGGACTTTCCAAAATGTCGTAACAACTCCGCCCCATTGACG
CAAATGGGCGGTAGGCGTGTACGGTGGGAGGTCTATATAAGCAGAGCTCTCTGGCTAACTAGAGAACCCA
CTGCTTACTGGCTTATCGAAATTAATACGACTCACTATAGGGAGACCCAAGCTGGCTAGCACCATGGGAC
CTAAGAAAAAGAGGAAGGTGGCGGCCGCTGACTACAAGGATGACGACGATAAATCTAGACTGGAACCCGG
CGAGAAGCCATACAAATGCCCAGAGTGTGGTAAATCTTTCTCTCAGTCTGGTGCTCTGACCAGACACCAG
CGGACCCACACTAGAGACAAGAAATACTCTATTGGACTGGATATCGGGACAAACTCCGTTGGCTGGGCCG
TCATAACCGACGAGTATAAGGTGCCAAGCAAGAAATTCAAGGTGCTGGGTAATACTGACCGCCATTCAAT
CAAGAAGAACCTGATCGGAGCACTCCTCTTCGACTCCGGTGAAACCGCTGAAGCTACTCGGCTGAAGCGG
ACCGCAAGGCGGAGATACACCCGCCGCAAGAATCGGATATGTTATCTGCAAGAGATCTTTAGCAACGAAA
TGGCTAAGGTGGACGACTCCTTCTTTCACCGCCTGGAAGAGAGCTTTCTGGTGGAGGAGGATAAGAAACA
CGAGAGGCACCCTATATTCGGAAATATCGTGGATGAGGTGGCTTACCATGAAAAGTATCCTACAATCTAC
CATCTGAGGAAGAAGCTGGTGGACAGCACCGATAAAGCAGACCTGAGGCTCATCTATCTGGCCCTGGCTC
ATATGATAAAGTTTAGAGGACACTTTCTGATCGAGGGCGACCTGAATCCCGATAATTCCGATGTGGATAA
ACTCTTCATTCAACTGGTGCAGACATATAACCAACTGTTCGAGGAGAATCCCATAAACGCTTCTGGTGTG
GATGCCAAGGCTATTCTGTCCGCTCGGCTGTCCAAGTCACGCAGACTGGAGAATCTGATTGCCCAACTGC
CAGGAGAAAAGAAGAACGGCCTGTTTGGGAACCTCATCGCCCTGAGCCTGGGCCTGACACCTAACTTCAA
GTCCAATTTTGATCTGGCCGAAGATGCTAAACTCCAGCTCTCCAAGGACACCTATGACGATGATCTGGAC
AACCTGCTCGCACAGATAGGCGACCAGTACGCCGATCTCTTTCTGGCTGCTAAGAATCTCTCCGACGCCA
TTCTGCTGAGCGACATACTCCGGGTCAACACTGAGATCACCAAAGCACCTCTGAGCGCCTCCATGATAAA
ACGCTATGATGAACACCATCAAGACCTGACTCTGCTCAAAGCCCTCGTGAGGCAACAGCTGCCAGAGAAG
TACAAAGAGATATTCTTCGACCAGAGCAAGAATGGATATGCCGGATACATCGATGGCGGAGCATCACAGG
AAGAATTTTACAAGTTCATCAAACCAATCCTCGAGAAGATGGACGGTACTGAAGAGCTGCTGGTGAAGCT
GAACAGGGAGGACCTGCTGAGGAAGCAGAGGACCTTTGATAATGGCTCCATTCCACATCAGATACACCTG
GGAGAGCTGCATGCAATCCTCCGCAGGCAGGAGGATTTCTATCCTTTCCTGAAGGATAACCGGGAGAAGA
TAGAGAAGATCCTGACCTTCAGGATCCCTTATTACGTCGGCCCTCTGGCTAGAGGCAACTCCCGCTTCGC
TTGGATGACCAGGAAATCTGAGGAGACAATTACTCCTTGGAACTTCGAAGAGGTCGTGGATAAGGGCGCA
AGCGCCCAGTCATTCATCGAACGGATGACCAATTTCGATAAGAACCTGCCCAACGAGAAGGTCCTGCCCA
AACATTCACTCCTGTACGAGTATTTCACCGTCTATAACGAGCTGACTAAAGTGAAGTACGTGACCGAGGG
CATGAGGAAGCCTGCCTTCCTGTCCGGAGAGCAGAAGAAGGCTATCGTTGATCTGCTCTTCAAGACTAAT
AGAAAGGTGACAGTGAAGCAGCTCAAGGAGGATTACTTTAAGAAGATCGAATGCTTTGACTCAGTGGAAA
TCTCTGGCGTGGAGGACCGCTTTAATGCCAGCCTGGGCACTTACCATGATCTGCTGAAGATAATCAAAGA
CAAAGATTTCCTCGATAATGAGGAGAACGAGGACATCCTGGAAGATATCGTGCTGACCCTGACTCTGTTC
GAGGATAGAGAGATGATCGAAGAGCGCCTGAAGACCTATGCCCATCTGTTTGACGATAAAGTCATGAAAC
AGCTCAAGCGGCGGCGCTACACTGGGTGGGGTAGACTCTCCAGGAAACTCATAAACGGCATCCGCGACAA
ACAGAGCGGAAAGACCATCCTGGATTTCCTGAAATCCGACGGATTCGCTAACAGGAACTTCATGCAACTG
ATTCACGATGACTCTCTGACATTTAAAGAGGACATCCAGAAGGCACAGGTGAGCGGTCAAGGCGACAGCC
TGCACGAGCACATCGCCAACCTCGCTGGATCACCCGCCATAAAGAAGGGAATACTGCAGACAGTCAAGGT
CGTGGACGAACTCGTCAAAGTGATGGGTCGGCACAAGCCAGAGAATATCGTTATCGAAATGGCAAGGGAG
AACCAAACCACCCAGAAGGGCCAGAAGAACTCTCGGGAACGGATGAAAAGAATCGAAGAGGGAATTAAGG
AGCTGGGATCTCAGATACTGAAGGAGCACCCTGTGGAGAATACACAGCTCCAGAACGAGAAACTCTACCT
GTACTACCTCCAGAACGGGCGGGACATGTACGTTGACCAGGAACTCGACATCAACCGGCTGTCCGATTAT
GACGTGGACGCTATTGTTCCACAGTCCTTCCTCAAAGATGACTCCATTGACAACAAGGTGCTGACCAGAT
CCGATAAGAATCGCGGTAAGTCTGACAATGTTCCATCAGAAGAGGTGGTCAAGAAGATGAAGAATTACTG
GCGGCAGCTCCTCAACGCCAAACTGATCACCCAGCGGAAGTTTGACAATCTGACTAAGGCAGAAAGAGGA
GGTCTGAGCGAACTCGACAAGGCCGGCTTTATTAAGAGGCAACTGGTCGAAACACGCCAGATTACCAAAC
ACGTGGCACAAATCCTCGACTCTAGGATGAACACTAAGTACGATGAGAACGATAAGCTGATCAGGGAAGT
GAAAGTGATAACTCTGAAGAGCAAGCTGGTGTCTGACTTCCGGAAGGACTTTCAATTCTACAAAGTTCGC
GAAATAAACAATTACCATCATGCTCACGATGCCTATCTCAATGCTGTCGTTGGCACCGCCCTGATCAAGA
AATACCCTAAACTGGAGTCTGAGTTCGTGTACGGTGACTATAAAGTCTACGATGTGAGGAAGATGATAGC
AAAGTCTGAGCAAGAGATTGGCAAAGCCACCGCCAAGTACTTCTTCTACTCTAATATCATGAATTTCTTT
AAGACTGAGATAACCCTGGCTAACGGCGAAATCCGGAAGCGCCCACTGATCGAAACAAACGGAGAAACAG
GAGAAATCGTGTGGGATAAAGGCAGGGACTTCGCAACTGTGCGGAAGGTGCTGTCCATGCCACAAGTCAA
TATCGTGAAGAAGACCGAAGTGCAGACCGGCGGATTCTCAAAGGAGAGCATCCTGCCAAAGCGGAACTCT
GACAAGCTGATCGCCAGGAAGAAAGATTGGGACCCAAAGAAGTATGGCGGTTTCGATTCCCCTACAGTGG
CTTATTCCGTTCTGGTCGTGGCAAAAGTGGAGAAAGGCAAGTCCAAGAAACTCAAGTCTGTTAAGGAGCT
GCTCGGAATTACTATTATGGAGAGATCCAGCTTCGAGAAGAATCCAATCGATTTCCTGGAAGCTAAGGGC
TATAAAGAAGTGAAGAAAGATCTCATCATCAAACTGCCCAAGTACTCTCTCTTTGAGCTGGAGAATGGTA
GGAAGCGGATGCTGGCCTCCGCCGGAGAGCTGCAGAAAGGAAACGAGCTGGCTCTGCCCTCCAAATACGT
GAACTTCCTGTATCTGGCCTCCCACTACGAGAAACTCAAAGGTAGCCCTGAAGACAATGAGCAGAAGCAA
CTCTTTGTTGAGCAACATAAACACTACCTGGACGAAATCATTGAACAGATTAGCGAGTTCAGCAAGCGGG
TTATTCTGGCCGATGCAAACCTCGATAAAGTGCTGAGCGCATATAATAAGCACAGGGACAAGCCAATTCG
CGAACAAGCAGAGAATATTATCCACCTCTTTACTCTGACTAATCTGGGCGCTCCTGCTGCCTTCAAGTAT
TTCGATACAACTATTGACAGGAAGCGGTACACCTCTACCAAAGAAGTTCTCGATGCCACCCTGATACACC
AGTCAATTACCGGACTGTACGAGACTCGCATCGACCTGTCTCAGCTCGGCGGCGACTAGGGGCCCTTCGA
AGGTAAGCCTATCCCTAACCCTCTCCTCGGTCTCGATTCTACGCGTACCGGTCATCATCACCATCACCAT
TGAGTTTAAACCCGCTGATCAGCCTCGACTGTGCCTTCTAGTTGCCAGCCATCTGTTGTTTGCCCCTCCC
CCGTGCCTTCCTTGACCCTGGAAGGTGCCACTCCCACTGTCCTTTCCTAATAAAATGAGGAAATTGCATC
GCATTGTCTGAGTAGGTGTCATTCTATTCTGGGGGGTGGGGTGGGGCAGGACAGCAAGGGGGAGGATTGG
GAAGACAATAGCAGGCATGCTGGGGATGCGGTGGGCTCTATGGCTTCTGAGGCGGAAAGAACCAGCTGGG
GCTCTAGGGGGTATCCCC
[124 nt withheld, positions 5549-5672]
C
[32 nt withheld, positions 5674-5705]
CA
[57 nt withheld, positions 5708-5764]
A
[49 nt withheld, positions 5766-5814]
CCTTTGACGTTGGAGTCCACGTTCTTT
[37 nt withheld, positions 5842-5878]
ACCCTATCTCGGTCTATTCTTTTGATTTATAAGGGATTTTGGGGATTTCGGCCTATTGGTTAAAAAATGA
GCTGATTTAACAAAAATTTAACGCGAATTAATTCTGTGGAATGTGTGTCAGTTAGGGTGTGGAAAGTCCC
CAGGCTCCCCAGGCAGGCAGAAGTATGCAAAGCATGCATCTCAATTAGTCAGCAACCAGGTGTGGAAAGT
CCCCAGGCTCCCCAGCAGGCAGAAGTATGCAAAGCATGCATCTCAATTAGTCAGCAACCATAGTCCCGCC
CCTAACTCCGCCCATCCCGCCCCTAACTCCGCCCAGTTCCGCCCATTCTCCGCCCCATGGCTGACTAATT
TTTTTTATTTATGCAGAGGCCGAGGCCGCCTCTGCCTCTGAGCTATTCCAGAAGTAGTGAGGAGGCTTTT
TTGGAGGCCTAGGCTTTTGCAAAAAGCTCCCGGGAGCTTGTATATCCATTTTCGGATCTGATCAGCACGT
GTTGACAATTAATCATCGGCATAGTATATCGGCATAGTATAATACGACAAGGTGAGGAACTAAACCATGG
CCAAGCCTTTGTCTCAAGAAGAATCCACCCTCATTGAAAGAGCAACGGCTACAATCAACAGCATCCCCAT
CTCTGAAGACTACAGCGTCGCCAGCGCAGCTCTCTCTAGCGACGGCCGCATCTTCACTGGTGTCAATGTA
TATCATTTTACTGGGGGACCTTGTGCAGAACTCGTGGTGCTGGGCACTGCTGCTGCTGCGGCAGCTGGCA
ACCTGACTTGTATCGTCGCGATCGGAAATGAGAACAGGGGCATCTTGAGCCCCTGCGGACGGTGTCGACA
GGTGCTTCTCGATCTGCATCCTGGGATCAAAGCGATAGTGAAGGACAGTGATGGACAGCCGACGGCAGTT
GGGATTCGTGAATTGCTGCCCTCTGGTTATGTGTGGGAGGGCTAAGCACTTCGTGGCCGAGGAGCAGGAC
TGACACGTGCTACGAGATTTCGATTCCACCGCCGCCTTCTATGAAAGGTTGGGCTTCGGAATCGTTTTCC
GGGACGCCGGCTGGATGATCCTCCAGCGCGGGGATCTCATGCTGGAGTTCTTCGCCCACCCCAACTTGTT
TATTGCAGCTTATAATGGTTACAAATAAAGCAATAGCATCACAAATTTCACAAATAAAGCATTTTTTTCA
CTGCATTCTAGTTGTGGTTTGTCCAAACTCATCAATGTATCTTATCATGTCTGTATACCGTCGACCTCTA
GCTAGAGCTTGGCGTAATCATGGTCATAGCTGTTTCCTGTGTGAAATTGTTATCCGCTCACAATTCCACA
CAACATACGAGCCGGAAGCATAAAGTGTAAAGCCTGGGGTGCCTAATGAGTGAGCTAACTCACATTAATT
GCGTTGCGCTCACTGCCCGCTTTCCAGTCGGGAAACCTGTCGTGCCAGCTGCATTAATGAATCGGCCAAC
GCGCGGGGAGAGGCGGTTTGCGTATTGGGCGCTCTTCCGCTTCCTCGCTCACTGACTCGCTGCGCTCGGT
CGTTCGGCTGCGGCGAGCGGTATCAGCTCACTCAAAGGCGGTAATACGGTTATCCACAGAATCAGGGGAT
AACGCAGGAAAGAACATGTGAGCAAAAGGCCAGCAAAAGGCCAGGAACCGTAAAAAGGCCGCGTTGCTGG
CGTTTTTCCATAGGCTCCGCCCCCCTGACGAGCATCACAAAAATCGACGCTCAAGTCAGAGGTGGCGAAA
CCCGACAGGACTATAAAGATACCAGGCGTTTCCCCCTGGAAGCTCCCTCGTGCGCTCTCCTGTTCCGACC
CTGCCGCTTACCGGATACCTGTCCGCCTTTCTCCCTTCGGGAAGCGTGGCGCTTTCTCAATGCTCACGCT
GTAGGTATCTCAGTTCGGTGTAGGTCGTTCGCTCCAAGCTGGGCTGTGTGCACGAACCCCCCGTTCAGCC
CGACCGCTGCGCCTTATCCGGTAACTATCGTCTTGAGTCCAACCCGGTAAGACACGACTTATCGCCACTG
GCAGCAGCCACTGGTAACAGGATTAGCAGAGCGAGGTATGTAGGCGGTGCTACAGAGTTCTTGAAGTGGT
GGCCTAACTACGGCTACACTAGAAGGACAGTATTTGGTATCTGCGCTCTGCTGAAGCCAGTTACCTTCGG
AAAAAGAGTTGGTAGCTCTTGATCCGGCAAACAAACCACCGCTGGTAGCGGTGGTTTTTTTGTTTGCAAG
CAGCAGATTACGCGCAGAAAAAAAGGATCTCAAGAAGATCCTTTGATCTTTTCTACGGGGTCTGACGCTC
AGTGGAACGAAAACTCACGTTAAGGGATTTTGGTCATGAGATTATCAAAAAGGATCTTCACCTAGATCCT
TTTAAATTAAAAATGAAGTTTTAAATCAATCTAAAGTATATATGAGTAAACTTGGTCTGACAGTTACCAA
TGCTTAATCAGTGAGGCACCTATCTCAGCGATCTGTCTATTTCGTTCATCCATAGTTGCCTGACTCCCCG
TCGTGTAGATAACTACGATACGGGAGGGCTTACCATCTGGCCCCAGTGCTGCAATGATACCGCGAGACCC
ACGCTCACCGGCTCCAGATTTATCAGCAATAAACCAGCCAGCCGGAAGGGCCGAGCGCAGAAGTGGTCCT
GCAACTTTATCCGCCTCCATCCAGTCTATTAATTGTTGCCGGGAAGCTAGAGTAAGTAGTTCGCCAGTTA
ATAGTTTGCGCAACGTTGTTGCCATTGCTACAGGCATCGTGGTGTCACGCTCGTCGTTTGGTATGGCTTC
ATTCAGCTCCGGTTCCCAACGATCAAGGCGAGTTACATGATCCCCCATGTTGTGCAAAAAAGCGGTTAGC
TCCTTCGGTCCTCCGATCGTTGTCAGAAGTAAGTTGGCCGCAGTGTTATCACTCATGGTTATGGCAGCAC
TGCATAATTCTCTTACTGTCATGCCATCCGTAAGATGCTTTTCTGTGACTGGTGAGTACTCAACCAAGTC
ATTCTGAGAATAGTGTATGCGGCGACCGAGTTGCTCTTGCCCGGCGTCAATACGGGATAATACCGCGCCA
CATAGCAGAACTTTAAAAGTGCTCATCATTGGAAAACGTTCTTCGGGGCGAAAACTCTCAAGGATCTTAC
CGCTGTTGAGATCCAGTTCGATGTAACCCACTCGTGCACCCAACTGATCTTCAGCATCTTTTACTTTCAC
CAGCGTTTCTGGGTGAGCAAAAACAGGAAGGCAAAATGCCGCAAAAAAGGGAATAAGGGCGACACGGAAA
TGTTGAATACTCATACTCTTCCTTTTTCAATATTATTGAAGCATTTATCAGGGTTATTGTCTCATGAGCG
GATACATATTTGAATGTATTTAGAAAAATAAACAAATAGGGGTTCCGCGCACATTTCCCCGAAAAGTGCC
ACCTGACGTC
