>Addgene plasmid #51129 | pST1374-N-NLS-flag-linker-Cas9-H840A | addgene partial sequence | sequence record 79304 | CMV-F 5'-CGCAAATGGGCGGTAGGCGTG-3'
AGCAGAGCTCTCTGGCTAACTAGAGAACCCACTGCTTACTGGCTTATCGAAATTAATACGACTCACTATA
GGGAGACCCAAGCTGGCTAGCACCATGGGACCTAAGAAAAAGAGGAAGGTGGCGGCCGCTGACTACAAGG
ATGACGACGATAAATCTAGACTGGAACCCGGCGAGAAGCCATACAAATGCCCAGAGTGTGGTAAATCTTT
CTCTCAGTCTGGTGCTCTGACCAGACACCAGCGGACCCACACTAGAGACAAGAAATACTCTATTGGACTG
GATATCGGGACAAACTCCGTTGGCTGGGCCGTCATAACCGACGAGTATAAGGTGCCAAGCAAGAAATTCA
AGGTGCTGGGTAATACTGACCGCCATTCAATCAAGAAGAACCTGATCGGAGCACTCCTCTTCGACTCCGG
TGAAACCGCTGAAGCTACTCGGCTGAAGCGGACCGCAAGGCGGAGATACACCCGCCGCAAGAATCGGATA
TGTTATCTGCAAGAGATCTTTAGCAACGAAATGGCTAAGGTGGACGACTCCTTCTTTCACCGCCTGGAAG
AGAGCTTTCTGGTGGAGGAGGATAAGAAACACGAGAGGCACCCTATATTCGGAAATATCGTGGATGAGGT
GGCTTACCATGAAAAGTATCCTACAATCTACCATCTGAGGAAGAAGCTGGTGGACAGCACCGATAAAGCA
GACCTGAGGCTCATCTATCTGGCCCTGGCTCATATGATAAAGTTTAGAGGACACTTTCTGATCGAGGGCG
ACCTGAATCCCGATAATTCCGATGTGGATAAACTCTTCATTCAACTGGTGCAGACATATAACCAACTGTT
CGAGGAGAATCCCATAAACGCTTCTGGTGTGGATGCCAAGGCTATTCTGTCCGCTCGGCTGTCCAAGTCA
CGCAGACTGGAGAATCTGATTGCCCAACTGCCAGGAGAAA
