>Addgene plasmid #51129 | pST1374-N-NLS-flag-linker-Cas9-H840A | addgene partial sequence | sequence record 79982 | BGH-rev 5'-TAGAAGGCACAGTCGAGG-3'
ATGGTGATGGTGATGATGACCGGTACGCGTAGAATCGAGACCGAGGAGAGGGTTAGGGATAGGCTTACCT
TCGAAGGGCCCCTAGTCGCCGCCGAGCTGAGACAGGTCGATGCGAGTCTCGTACAGTCCGGTAATTGACT
GGTGTATCAGGGTGGCATCGAGAACTTCTTTGGTAGAGGTGTACCGCTTCCTGTCAATAGTTGTATCGAA
ATACTTGAAGGCAGCAGGAGCGCCCAGATTAGTCAGAGTAAAGAGGTGGATAATATTCTCTGCTTGTTCG
CGAATTGGCTTGTCCCTGTGCTTATTATATGCGCTCAGCACTTTATCGAGGTTTGCATCGGCCAGAATAA
CCCGCTTGCTGAACTCGCTAATCTGTTCAATGATTTCGTCCAGGTAGTGTTTATGTTGCTCAACAAAGAG
TTGCTTCTGCTCATTGTCTTCAGGGCTACCTTTGAGTTTCTCGTAGTGGGAGGCCAGATACAGGAAGTTC
ACGTATTTGGAGGGCAGAGCCAGCTCGTTTCCTTTCTGCAGCTCTCCGGCGGAGGCCAGCATCCGCTTCC
TACCATTCTCCAGCTCAAAGAGAGAGTACTTGGGCAGTTTGATGATGAGATCTTTCTTCACTTCTTTATA
GCCCTTAGCTTCCAGGAAATCGATTGGATTCTTCTCGAAGCTGGATCTCTCCATAATAGTAATTCCGAGC
AGCTCCTTAACAGACTTGAGTTTCTTGGACTTGCCTTTCTCCACTTTTGCCACGACCAGAACGGAATAAG
CCACTGTAGGGGAATCGAAACCGCCATACTTCTTTGGGTCCCAATCTTTCTTCCTGGCGATCAGCTTGTC
AGAGTTCCGCTTTGGCAGGATGCTCTCCTTTGAGAATCCGCCGGTCTGCACTTCGGTCTTCTTCACGATA
TTGACTTGTGGCATGGACAGCACCTTCCGCACAGT
