>Addgene plasmid #51129 | pST1374-N-NLS-flag-linker-Cas9-H840A | addgene partial sequence | sequence record 80719 | hCas9-fwd 5'-ggagcaccctgtggagaata-3'
TCTACCTGTACTACCTCCAGAACGGGCGGGACATGTACGTTGACCAGGAACTCGACATCAACCGGCTGTC
CGATTATGACGTGGACGCTATTGTTCCACAGTCCTTCCTCAAAGATGACTCCATTGACAACAAGGTGCTG
ACCAGATCCGATAAGAATCGCGGTAAGTCTGACAATGTTCCATCAGAAGAGGTGGTCAAGAAGATGAAGA
ATTACTGGCGGCAGCTCCTCAACGCCAAACTGATCACCCAGCGGAAGTTTGACAATCTGACTAAGGCAGA
AAGAGGAGGTCTGAGCGAACTCGACAAGGCCGGCTTTATTAAGAGGCAACTGGTCGAAACACGCCAGATT
ACCAAACACGTGGCACAAATCCTCGACTCTAGGATGAACACTAAGTACGATGAGAACGATAAGCTGATCA
GGGAAGTGAAAGTGATAACTCTGAAGAGCAAGCTGGTGTCTGACTTCCGGAAGGACTTTCAATTCTACAA
AGTTCGCGAAATAAACAATTACCATCATGCTCACGATGCCTATCTCAATGCTGTCGTTGGCACCGCCCTG
ATCAAGAAATACCCTAAACTGGAGTCTGAGTTCGTGTACGGTGACTATAAAGTCTACGATGTGAGGAAGA
TGATAGCAAAGTCTGAGCAAGAGATTGGCAAAGCCACCGCCAAGTACTTCTTCTACTCTAATATCATGAA
TTTCTTTAAGACTGAGATAACCCTGGCTAACGGCGAAATCCGGAAGCGCCCACTGATCGAAACAAACGGA
GAAACAGGAGAAATCGTGTGGGATAAAGGCAGGGACTTCGCAACTGTGCGGAAGGTGCTGTCCATGCCAC
AAGTCAATATCGTGAAGAAGACCGAAGTGCAGACCGGCGGATTCTCAAAGGAGAGCATCCTGCCAAAGCG
GAACTCTGACAAGCTGATCGCCAGGAAGAAAGATTGGGACCCAAAGAAGTATGG
